Addgene plasmid #8386: p144 pSV-EGFP/beta-gal
Depositing lab: Jeffrey Green. Depositing organization: National Cancer Institute (NCI). Publication: A single vector containing modified cre recombinase and LOX recombination sequences for inducible tissue-specific amplification of gene expression. Kaczmarczyk SJ, Green JE. Nucleic Acids Res 2001 Jun 15;29(12):E56-6. 10.1093/nar/29.12.e56 PubMed 11410679.
Backbone
  Vector backbone: pSV-beta-Galactosidase
  Backbone manufacturer: Promega
  Backbone size w/o insert (bp): 6800
  Vector type: Mammalian Expression, Cre/Lox ; Beta-gal
Growth in bacteria
  Bacterial resistance: Ampicillin, 100 μg/mL
  Growth temperature: 37°C
  Growth strain: DH5alpha
  Copy number: High Copy
Gene/Insert
  Gene/Insert name: floxed EGFP (alt name: loxI EGFP loxII)
  Insert size (bp): 1100
  Cloning method: Restriction Enzyme; 5′ cloning site KpnI (not destroyed); 3′ cloning site KpnI (not destroyed)
  Sequencing primers: 5′ SV40pro-F
Terms and licenses: Academic/Nonprofit Terms; Industry Terms: Not Available to Industry
Depositor comments: Floxed EGFP gene switch cassette (KpnI fragment from plasmid "p142") driven by SV40 promoter. Note that a there is a second Kpn1 site within beta gal resulting in KpnI digests that yield bands of 6kb, 1.1kb, and approximately .6kb.
How to cite: p144 pSV-EGFP/beta-gal was a gift from Jeffrey Green (Addgene plasmid # 8386 ; http://n2t.net/addgene:8386 ; RRID:Addgene_8386)
