[The description below was written by a language model from this plasmid's Addgene catalogue record.]
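Description:
p144 pSV-EGFP/beta-gal is a mammalian expression plasmid that acts as a Cre-responsive gene switch reporter. It is built on the commercial pSV-beta-Galactosidase backbone (about 6.8 kb without the insert), in which the SV40 promoter drives the bacterial lacZ gene encoding beta-galactosidase. The plasmid is maintained in E. coli at high copy number under ampicillin selection. The record does not list a selectable marker for mammalian cells.

The insert is a floxed EGFP cassette of roughly 1.1 kb, meaning an EGFP coding unit flanked by two lox recombination sites. It was moved as a KpnI fragment from a precursor plasmid (p142), and both KpnI sites were retained. The depositor describes it as a gene switch cassette driven by the SV40 promoter. The name and backbone suggest that the cassette sits between that promoter and lacZ, although no feature map is provided to confirm the exact layout. In a design of this type, cells express EGFP before recombination, and Cre-mediated excision of the floxed segment then brings the downstream beta-galactosidase gene under the promoter. Reporter output therefore switches from green fluorescence to beta-gal activity. The record does not say which lox variants are used or whether the cassette carries its own stop or polyadenylation signal.

The associated work concerns vectors combining a modified Cre recombinase with lox sequences for inducible, tissue-specific amplification of gene expression, so this plasmid fits as a readout for Cre activity in transfected mammalian cells. The depositor also notes an additional KpnI site inside lacZ, so a KpnI digest gives three fragments rather than two.
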