>Addgene plasmid #8386 | p144 pSV-EGFP/beta-gal | addgene partial sequence | sequence record 17897 | SV40pro-F 5'-TATTTATGCAGAGGCCGAGG-3'
AAGTAGTGAGGAGGCTTTTTTGGAGGCCTAGGCTTTTGCAAAAGCTTGGGATCTCTATAATCTCGCGCAA
CCTATTTTCCCCTCGAACACTTTTTAAGCCGTAGATAAACAGGCTGGGACACTTCACATGAGCGAAAAAT
ACATCGTCACCTGGGACATGTTGCAGATCCATGCACGTAAACTCGCAAGCCGACTGATGCCTTCTGAACA
ATGGAAAGGCATTATTGCCGTAAGCCGTGGCGGTCTGGTACCGATAACTTCGTATAGCATACATTATACG
AAGTTATCACCGGTCGCCACCATGGTGAGCAAGGGCGAGGAGCTGTTCACCGGGGTGGTGCCCATCCTGG
TCGAGCTGGACGGCGACGTAAACGGCCACAAGTTCAACGTGTCCGGCGAGGGCGAGGGCGATGCCACCTA
CCGCAAGCTGACCCTGAAGTTCATCTGCACC
